Addgene plasmid #45923: pMRXIP GFP-SNAP29
Depositing lab: Noboru Mizushima. Depositing organization: The University of Tokyo. Publication: The hairpin-type tail-anchored SNARE syntaxin 17 targets to autophagosomes for fusion with endosomes/lysosomes. Itakura E, Kishi-Itakura C, Mizushima N. Cell. 2012 Dec 7;151(6):1256-69. doi: 10.1016/j.cell.2012.11.001. PubMed 23217709.
Backbone
  Vector backbone: pMRXIP GFP-Ci2
  Backbone manufacturer: Dr.Shoji Yamaoka of Tokyo Medical and Dental University
  Backbone size w/o insert (bp): 6600
  Total vector size (bp): 7374
  Vector type: Retroviral
  Selectable markers: Puromycin
Growth in bacteria
  Bacterial resistance: Ampicillin, 100 μg/mL
  Growth temperature: 37°C
  Growth strain: Stbl3
  Copy number: High Copy
Gene/Insert
  Gene/Insert name: synaptosomal-associated protein, 29kDa (alt name: SNAP29)
  Species: H. sapiens (human)
  Insert size (bp): 774
  GenBank ID: NM_004782.3
  Entrez Gene: SNAP29 (a.k.a. CEDNIK, SNAP-29)
  Promoter: CMV
  Tag / fusion protein: GFP (N terminal on backbone)
  Cloning method: Restriction Enzyme; 5′ cloning site EcoRI (not destroyed); 3′ cloning site BamHI (not destroyed)
  Sequencing primers: 5′ n/a; 3′ n/a
Resource information
  A portion of this plasmid was derived from a plasmid made by: It has the pMX backbone
Terms and licenses: Academic/Nonprofit Terms; Industry Terms: Not Available to Industry
How to cite: pMRXIP GFP-SNAP29 was a gift from Noboru Mizushima (Addgene plasmid # 45923 ; http://n2t.net/addgene:45923 ; RRID:Addgene_45923)
