[The description below was written by a language model from this plasmid's Addgene catalogue record and pLannotate feature annotations shown in this document.]
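Description:
pMRXIP GFP-SNAP29 is a Moloney murine leukemia virus-based retroviral expression vector, built on the pMRXIP GFP-Ci2 backbone (itself derived from pMX), for stable expression of GFP-tagged human SNAP29 in mammalian cells. It is propagated in E. coli through a high-copy ColE1/pUC-type origin with ampicillin selection (AmpR under its own bla promoter). The catalogue lists a total size of about 7.4 kb, while the sequenced record annotated here is slightly longer, at about 7.6 kb.

The viral cassette lies on the reverse strand of the annotated sequence. At its 5′ end, a CMV enhancer is joined to an LTR fragment. This looks like a hybrid CMV/LTR promoter that drives the genomic transcript, which fits the catalogue's listing of CMV as the promoter. It is followed by the MMLV Ψ packaging signal, a truncated gag lacking its start codon, and a pol segment carrying the splice acceptor. These elements support RNA encapsidation and expression of the downstream reading frame. The payload is EGFP fused to the N terminus of the 774 bp human SNAP29 coding sequence, which was inserted between EcoRI and BamHI sites that remain intact. An EMCV IRES then allows puromycin N-acetyltransferase to be translated from the same transcript, so puromycin resistance is linked to fusion-protein expression. The cassette ends in the 3′ LTR.

SNAP29 is a SNARE involved in fusion of autophagosomes with lysosomes. The associated publication concerns syntaxin 17 in that process, so the construct is suited to making stable cell lines for imaging SNAP29 localization or studying its SNARE interactions during autophagy. Virus production needs gag, pol and env supplied in trans.
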