Features (pLannotate 1.2.2; 15 found; start..end, strand, type, name):
      2..54      +  CDS            lacI (fragment): lac repressor; lacI; The lac repressor binds to the lac operator to inhibit transcription in E. coli. This inhibition can be relieved by adding lactose or isopropyl-β-D-thiogalactopyranoside (IPTG).
    120..589     -  LTR            LTR: long terminal repeat from Moloney murine leukemia virus
    590..711     -  LTR            3' LTR (ΔU3) (fragment): self-inactivating 3' long terminal repeat (LTR) from Moloney murine leukemia virus
    813..1412    -  CDS            PuroR: puromycin N-acetyltransferase; pac from Streptomyces alboniger; confers resistance to puromycin
   1426..1888    -  misc_feature   IRES: internal ribosome entry site (IRES) of the encephalomyocarditis virus (EMCV)
   2024..2797    -  CDS            SNAP29: SNP29_HUMAN - Experimental evidence at protein level: Swiss-Prot protein existence level 1. SNAREs, soluble N-ethylmaleimide-sensitive factor-attachment protein receptors, are essential proteins for fusion of cellular membranes. SNAREs localized on opposing membranes assemble to form a trans-SNARE complex, an extended, parallel four alpha-helical bundle that drives membrane fusion. SNAP29 is a SNARE involved in autophagy through the direct control of autophagosome membrane fusion with the lysososome membrane. Plays also a role in ciliogenesis by regulating membrane fusions. From Homo sapiens (
   2861..3577    -  CDS            EGFP: EGFP is a basic (constitutively fluorescent) green fluorescent protein published in 1996, derived from Aequorea victoria. It is reported to be a rapidly-maturing weak dimer with moderate acid sensitivity.
   3589..3963    -  misc_feature   pol region: Moloney murine leukemia virus (MMLV) pol region containing the splice acceptor site
   3973..4389    -  CDS            gag (truncated): truncated Moloney murine leukemia virus (MMLV) gag gene lacking the start codon
   4454..4811    -  misc_feature   MMLV Ψ: packaging signal of Moloney murine leukemia virus (MMLV)
   4874..5169    -  LTR            3' LTR (ΔU3) (fragment): self-inactivating 3' long terminal repeat (LTR) from Moloney murine leukemia virus
   5170..5549    -  enhancer       CMV enhancer: human cytomegalovirus immediate early enhancer
   5737..5841    +  promoter       AmpR promoter: bla
   5842..6702    +  CDS            AmpR: β-lactamase; bla; confers resistance to ampicillin, carbenicillin, and related antibiotics
   6866..7454    +  rep_origin     ori: high-copy-number ColE1/pMB1/pBR322/pUC origin of replication
>Addgene plasmid #45923 | pMRXIP GFP-SNAP29 | addgene full sequence | sequence record 322830 | Addgene NGS Result
AGCGCCCAATACGCAAACCGCCTCTCCCCGCGCGTTGGCCGATTCATTAATGCAACTATGGCCATTTAAT
GTAAATACTTAAGAAAAAAAACCAAATTAATTTTGATACATGCTGCATGTGAAAGACCCCCGCTGACGGG
TAGTCAATCACTCAGAGGAGACCCTCCCAAGGAACAGCGAGACCACAAGTCGGATGCAACTGCAAGAGGG
TTTATTGGATACACGGGTACCCGGGCGACTCAGTCAATCGGAGGACTGGCGCCCCGAGTGAGGGGTTGTG
GGCTCTTTTATTGAGCTCGGGGAGCAGAAGCGCGCGAACAGAAGCGAGAAGCGAACTGATTGGTTAGTTC
AAATAAGGCACAGGGTCATTTCAGGTCCTTGGGGCACCCTGGAAACATCTGATGGTTCTCTAGAAACTGC
TGAGGGCTGGACCGCATCTGGGGACCATCTGTTCTTGGCCCTGAGCCGGGGCAGGAACTGCTTACCACAG
ATATCCTGTTTGGCCCATATTCAGCTGTTCCATCTGTTCTTGGCCCTGAGCCGGGGCAGGAACTGCTTAC
CACAGATATCCTGTTTGGCCCATATTCAGCTGTTCCATCTGTTCCTGACCTTGATCTGAACTTCTCTATT
CTCAGTTATGTATTTTTCCATGCCTTGCAAAATGGCGTTACTTAAGCTAGCTTGCCAAACCTACAGGTGG
GGTCTTTCATTCCCCCCTTTTTCTGGAGACTAAATAAAATCTTTTATTTTATCGTCGAGCCATGGGGTCG
TGCGCTCCTTTCGGTCGGGCGCTGCGGGTCGTGGGGCGGGCGTCAGGCACCGGGCTTGCGGGTCATGCAC
CAGGTGCGCGGTCCTTCGGGCACCTCGACGTCGGCGGTGACGGTGAAGCCGAGCCGCTCGTAGAAGGGGA
GGTTGCGGGGCGCGGAGGTCTCCAGGAAGGCGGGCACCCCGGCGCGCTCGGCCGCCTCCACTCCGGGGAG
CACGACGGCGCTGCCCAGACCCTTGCCCTGGTGGTCGGGCGAGACGCCGACGGTGGCCAGGAACCACGCG
GGCTCCTTGGGCCGGTGCGGCGCCAGGAGGCCTTCCATCTGTTGCTGCGCGGCCAGCCGGGAACCGCTCA
ACTCGGCCATGCGCGGGCCGATCTCGGCGAACACCGCCCCCGCTTCGACGCTCTCCGGCGTGGTCCAGAC
CGCCACCGCGGCGCCGTCGTCCGCGACCCACACCTTGCCGATGTCGAGCCCGACGCGCGTGAGGAAGAGT
TCTTGCAGCTCGGTGACCCGCTCGATGTGGCGGTCCGGGTCGACGGTGTGGCGCGTGGCGGGGTAGTCGG
CGAACGCGGCGGCGAGGGTGCGTACGGCCCGGGGGACGTCGTCGCGGGTGGCGAGGCGCACCGTGGGCTT
GTACTCGGTCATGGTTGTGGCCATATTATCATCGTGTTTTTCAAAGGAAAACCACGTCCCCGTGGTTCGG
GGGGCCTAGACGTTTTTTTAACCTCGACTAAACACATGTAAAGCATGTGCACCGAGGCCCCAGATCAGAT
CCCATACAATGGGGTACCTTCTGGGCATCCTTCAGCCCCTTGTTGAATACGCTTGAGGAGAGCCATTTGA
CTCTTTCCACAACTATCCAACTCACAACGTGGCACTGGGGTTGTGCCGCCTTTGCAGGTGTATCTTATAC
ACGTGGCTTTTGGCCGCAGAGGCACCTGTCGCCAGGTGGGGGGTTCCGCTGCCTGCAAAGGGTCGCTACA
GACGTTGTTTGTCTTCAAGAAGCTTCCAGAGGAACTGCTTCCTTCACGACATTCAACAGACCTTGCATTC
CTTTGGCGAGAGGGGAAAGACCCCTAGGAATGCTCGTCAAGAAGACAGGGCCAGGTTTCCGGGCCCTCAC
ATTGCCAAAAGACGGCAATATGGTGGAAAATAACATATAGACAAACGCACACCGGCCTTATTCCAAGCGG
CTTCGGCCAGTAACGTTAGGGGGGGGGGCGGAATTTACGTAGCGGCCGCTCGAGGGATCCTCAGAGTTGT
CGAACTTTTCTTTCTGTGCTTTTTATGTTGACATCTAACTTGTCCACTTTGGTTGTCAGCCGGTCAAGAA
TGTCATCTTGCTCCTCAATTTCTGTCTGCATCCCCAGGGCTATGTCCTTCAGACGACCCAGTCCCATGGA
CAGCTCATCTAGGTTGCTGTCGATCTTCTGGTGATAGGCTCGAAGGTGTGGGTTCTTTGGGTAAGCATCA
GTACTCATGGCAGAACCAGCCCCTCTGGGGACAGGGTCTGTATCATCCAGCTTTCTAAGGTTTGGGTGGC
TGGCCTGGTACTTTGCTTCCTGTTCTTTACTTGTACTTATAGCTTCTTTCAATCTGTTGTTGGGCTGGGA
GGTGAGGGTGCCATTCTGTTCAGGTGGGGTCTCTACTGGTTTGGATTTGAAGTAATTGACCAGCCCCCCA
AACACGCTCTTAATGCTATTGATGTGTTTCTGGCTGATCTTCAAATCTTGGTCCATCTTGTCCACCATCT
TCTCTGTGCGCTCCAGGACTCCTCGCTGACGGGCGAGCTCCTCGGAAGAGGCGACCCCAACCTTCTCGGA
CTCGTACATGAGGGCCAGGGACCTGCTGGTGCTGGCGGCCGTGGCCTCAGCCCTGCGGAGGACCTCCTGC
CGCAAGTACTGCTGCCTGTCCGCGGGCGCGTCGGGCCCGTCGGGGAGGTCTCGGGCGTCCCTCCAAGGGG
CCGGCCGGGCGCCTTCGTCCTCCCCGTCGTCGTCGAACGGATTGTAGCTTTTAGGGTAAGCTGACATGGA
ATTCAATTCATCGATAGATCCGCCGCCACCCGACCCACCACCGCCCGAGCCACCGCCACCCTTGTACAGC
TCGTCCATGCCGAGAGTGATCCCGGCGGCGGTCACGAACTCCAGCAGGACCATGTGATCGCGCTTCTCGT
TGGGGTCTTTGCTCAGGGCGGACTGGGTGCTCAGGTAGTGGTTGTCGGGCAGCAGCACGGGGCCGTCGCC
GATGGGGGTGTTCTGCTGGTAGTGGTCGGCGAGCTGCACGCTGCCGTCCTCGATGTTGTGGCGGATCTTG
AAGTTCACCTTGATGCCGTTCTTCTGCTTGTCGGCCATGATATAGACGTTGTGGCTGTTGTAGTTGTACT
CCAGCTTGTGCCCCAGGATGTTGCCGTCCTCCTTGAAGTCGATGCCCTTCAGCTCGATGCGGTTCACCAG
GGTGTCGCCCTCGAACTTCACCTCGGCGCGGGTCTTGTAGTTGCCGTCGTCCTTGAAGAAGATGGTGCGC
TCCTGGACGTAGCCTTCGGGCATGGCGGACTTGAAGAAGTCGTGCTGCTTCATGTGGTCGGGGTAGCGGC
TGAAGCACTGCACGCCGTAGGTCAGGGTGGTCACGAGGGTGGGCCAGGGCACGGGCAGCTTGCCGGTGGT
GCAGATGAACTTCAGGGTCAGCTTGCCGTAGGTGGCATCGCCCTCGCCCTCGCCGGACACGCTGAACTTG
TGGCCGTTTACGTCGCCGTCCAGCTCGACCAGGATGGGCACCACCCCGGTGAACAGCTCCTCGCCCTTGC
TCACCATGGCAGATCCGGCAGTCTAGAGGATGGTCCACCCCCGGGGTCGGCAGCCTTCACGTGGGCGGCG
TGTATCCAAGCTGCGATGCCGTCTACTTTGAGGGCGGTGGGGGTGGTCAGCAGGACTGTGTAAGGTCCTT
TCCAGCGAGGTTCTAGGTTCTTAGTCTGGTGTCGGCGGACCCACACTGTGTCGCCGACTCGGTAAGGGTG
AGGTACCACCGGTCGGTCCAGTTGTTCTTGGTAGGCTGCCGCCAGAGGTCTCCAGACTTCGTGCTGGACT
AAGTAGAGAGCCTGTAAGTGAGCTTGGAGAGAGGGGCTGTTAGTAACTCTTGTCATGTCAGGGTCAGGGA
AGTTTACAAGGGGCGGGGGTGCCCCATATAAGATCTCATATGGCCATATGGGGGCGCCTAGAGAAGGAGT
GAGGGCTGGATAAAGGGAGGATCGAGGCGGGGTCGAACGAGGAGGTTCAAGGGGGAGAGACGGGGCGGAT
GGAGGAAGAGGAGGCGGAGGCTTAGGGTGTACAAAGGGCTTGACCCAGGGAGGGGGGTCAAAAGCCAAGG
CTTCCCAGGTCACGATGTAGGGGACCTGGTCTGGGTGTCCATGCGGGCCAGGTGAAAAGACCTTGATCTT
AACCTGGGTGATGAGGTCTCGGTTAAAGGTGCCGTCTCGCGGCCATCCGACGTTAAAGGTTGGCCATTCT
GCAGAGCAGAAGGTAACCCAACGTCTCTTCTTGACATCTACCGACTGGTTGTGAGCGATCCGCTCGACAT
CTTTCCAGTGACCTAAGGTCAAACTTAAGGGAGTGGTAACAGTCTGGCCCGGGCCCATATTTTCAGACAA
ATACAGAAACACAGTCAGACAGAGACAACACAGAACGATGCTGCAGCAGACAAGACGCGCGGCGCGGCTT
CGGTCCCAAACCGAAAGCAAAAATTCAGACGGAGGCGGGAACTGTTTTAGGTTCTCGTCTCCTACCAGAA
CCACATATCCCTCCTCTAAGGGGGGTGCACCAAAGAGTCCAAAACGATCGGGATTTTTGGACTCAGGTCG
GGCCACAAAAACGGCCCCCGAAGTCCCTGGGACGTCTCCCAGGGTTGCGGCCGGGTGTTCCGAACTCGTC
AGTTCCACCACGGGTCCGCCAGATACAGAGCTAGTTAGCTAACTAGTACCGACGCAGGCGCATAAAATCA
GTCATAGACACTAGACAATCGGACAGACACAGATAAGTTGCTGGCCAGCTTACCTCCCGGTGGTGGGTCG
GTGGTCCCTGGGCAGGGGTCTCCCGATCCCGGACGAGCCCCCAAATGAAAGACCCCCGCTGACGGGTAGT
CAATCACTCAGAGGAGACCCTCCCAAGGAACAGCGAGACCACAAGTCGGATGCAACTGCAAGAGGGTTTA
TTGGATACACGGGTACCCGGGCGACTCAGTCAATCGGAGGACTGGCGCGCCGAGTGAGGGGTTGTGGGCT
CTTTTATTGAGCTCGGGGAGCAGAAGCGCGCGAACAGAAGCGAGAAGCGAACTGATTGGTTAGTTCAAAT
AAGGCACAGGGTCATTTCAGGTCCTTGGGGCACCCTGGAAACATCTGATGGTTCTCTAGCATGGTAATAG
CGATGACTAATACGTAGATGTACTGCCAAGTAGGAAAGTCCCATAAGGTCATGTACTGGGCATAATGCCA
GGCGGGCCATTTACCGTCATTGACGTCAATAGGGGGCGTACTTGGCATATGATACACTTGATGTACTGCC
AAGTGGGCAGTTTACCGTAAATACTCCACCCATTGACGTCAATGGAAAGTCCCTATTGGCGTTACTATGG
GAACATACGTCATTATTGACGTCAATGGGCGGGGGTCGTTGGGCGGTCAGCCAGGCGGGCCATTTACCGT
AAGTTATGTAACGCGGAACTCCATATATGGGCTATGAACTAATGACCCCGTAATTGATTACTATTAATAA
CTAGTCAATAATCAATGTCAACATGGCGGTAATGTTGGACATGAGCCAATATAAATGTACATATTATGAT
ATGGATACAACGTATGCAATGGGCCAAGCTCCTCGAGTGAAGACGAAAGGGCCTCGTGATACGCCTATTT
TTATAGGTTAATGTCATGATAATAATGGTTTCTTAGACGTCAGGTGGCACTTTTCGGGGAAATGTGCGCG
GAACCCCTATTTGTTTATTTTTCTAAATACATTCAAATATGTATCCGCTCATGAGACAATAACCCTGATA
AATGCTTCAATAATATTGAAAAAGGAAGAGTATGAGTATTCAACATTTCCGTGTCGCCCTTATTCCCTTT
TTTGCGGCATTTTGCCTTCCTGTTTTTGCTCACCCAGAAACGCTGGTGAAAGTAAAAGATGCTGAAGATC
AGTTGGGTGCACGAGTGGGTTACATCGAACTGGATCTCAACAGCGGTAAGATCCTTGAGAGTTTTCGCCC
CGAAGAACGTTTTCCAATGATGAGCACTTTTAAAGTTCTGCTATGTGGCGCGGTATTATCCCGTGTTGAC
GCCGGGCAAGAGCAACTCGGTCGCCGCATACACTATTCTCAGAATGACTTGGTTGAGTACTCACCAGTCA
CAGAAAAGCATCTTACGGATGGCATGACAGTAAGAGAATTATGCAGTGCTGCCATAACCATGAGTGATAA
CACTGCGGCCAACTTACTTCTGACAACGATCGGAGGACCGAAGGAGCTAACCGCTTTTTTGCACAACATG
GGGGATCATGTAACTCGCCTTGATCGTTGGGAACCGGAGCTGAATGAAGCCATACCAAACGACGAGCGTG
ACACCACGATGCCTGTAGCAATGGCAACAACGTTGCGCAAACTATTAACTGGCGAACTACTTACTCTAGC
TTCCCGGCAACAATTAATAGACTGGATGGAGGCGGATAAAGTTGCAGGACCACTTCTGCGCTCGGCCCTT
CCGGCTGGCTGGTTTATTGCTGATAAATCTGGAGCCGGTGAGCGTGGGTCTCGCGGTATCATTGCAGCAC
TGGGGCCAGATGGTAAGCCCTCCCGTATCGTAGTTATCTACACGACGGGGAGTCAGGCAACTATGGATGA
ACGAAATAGACAGATCGCTGAGATAGGTGCCTCACTGATTAAGCATTGGTAACTGTCAGACCAAGTTTAC
TCATATATACTTTAGATTGATTTGCGGCCGGCCGCAAAAGGATCTAGGTGAAGATCCTTTTTGATAATCT
CATGACCAAAATCCCTTAACGTGAGTTTTCGTTCCACTGAGCGTCAGACCCCGTAGAAAAGATCAAAGGA
TCTTCTTGAGATCCTTTTTTTCTGCGCGTAATCTGCTGCTTGCAAACAAAAAAACCACCGCTACCAGCGG
TGGTTTGTTTGCCGGATCAAGAGCTACCAACTCTTTTTCCGAAGGTAACTGGCTTCAGCAGAGCGCAGAT
ACCAAATACTGTTCTTCTAGTGTAGCCGTAGTTAGGCCACCACTTCAAGAACTCTGTAGCACCGCCTACA
TACCTCGCTCTGCTAATCCTGTTACCAGTGGCTGCTGCCAGTGGCGATAAGTCGTGTCTTACCGGGTTGG
ACTCAAGACGATAGTTACCGGATAAGGCGCAGCGGTCGGGCTGAACGGGGGGTTCGTGCACACAGCCCAG
CTTGGAGCGAACGACCTACACCGAACTGAGATACCTACAGCGTGAGCTATGAGAAAGCGCCACGCTTCCC
GAAGGGAGAAAGGCGGACAGGTATCCGGTAAGCGGCAGGGTCGGAACAGGAGAGCGCACGAGGGAGCTTC
CAGGGGGAAACGCCTGGTATCTTTATAGTCCTGTCGGGTTTCGCCACCTCTGACTTGAGCGTCGATTTTT
GTGATGCTCGTCAGGGGGGCGGAGCCTATGGAAAAACGCCAGCAACGCGGCCTTTTTACGGTTCCTGGCC
TTTTGCTGGCCTTTTGCTCACATGTTCTTTCCTGCGTTATCCCCTGATTCTGTGGATAACCGTATTACCG
CCTTTGAGTGAGCTGATACCGCTCGCCGCAGCCGAACGACCGAGCGCAGCGAGTCAGTGAGCGAGGAAGC
GGAAG
