>Addgene plasmid #45923 | pMRXIP GFP-SNAP29 | addgene partial sequence | sequence record 66808 | EGFP_C
GGTGGGTCGGGTGGCGGCGGATCTATCGATGAATTGAATTCCATGTCAGCTTACCCTAAAAGCTACAATC
CGTTCGACGACGACGGGGAGGACGAAGGCGCCCGGCCGGCCCCTTGGAGGGACGCCCGAGACCTCCCCGA
CGGGCCCGACGCGCCCGCGGACAGGCAGCAGTACTTGCGGCAGGAGGTCCTCCGCAGGGCTGAGGCCACG
GCCGCCAGCACCAGCAGGTCCCTGGCCCTCATGTACGAGTCCGAGAAGGTTGGGGTCGCCTCTTCCGAGG
AGCTCGCCCGTCAGCGAGGAGTCCTGGAGCGCACAGAGAAGATGGTGGACAAGATGGACCAAGATTTGAA
GATCAGCCAGAAACACATCAATAGCATTAAGAGCGTGTTTGGGGGGCTGGTCAATTACTTCAAATCCAAA
CCAGTAGAGACCCCACCTGAACAGAATGGCACCCTCACCTCCCAGCCCAACAACAGATTGAAAGAAGCTA
TAAGTACAAGTAAAGAACAGGAAGCAAAGTACCAGGCCAGCCACCCAAACCTTAGAAAGCTGGATGATAC
AGACCCTGTCCCCAGAGGGGCTGGTTCTGCCATGAGTACTGATGCTTACCCAAAGAACCCACACCTTCGA
GCCTATCACCAGAAGATCGACAGCAACCTAGATGAGCTGTCCATGGGACTGGGTCGTCTGAAGGACATAG
CCCTGGGGATGCAGACAGAAATTGAGGAGCAAGATGACATTCTTGACCGGCTGACAACCAAAGTGGACAA
GTTAGATGTCAACATAAAAAGCACAGAAAGAAAAGTTCGACAACTCTGAGGATCCCTCGAGCGGCCGCTA
CGTAAATTCCGCCCCCCCCCC
